Addgene plasmid #250265: pJC2733 - pHR-EF1A-HA-FBXO31(∆F-box, T343V)-IRES-GFP
Purpose: cDNA expression of affinity-tagged FBXO31 (HA-FBXO31(∆F-box, T343V)).
Depositing lab: Jacob Corn. Depositing organization: ETH Zurich (Swiss Federal Institute of Technology). Publication: C-terminal amides mark proteins for degradation via SCF-FBXO31. Muhar MF, Farnung J, Cernakova M, Hofmann R, Henneberg LT, Pfleiderer MM, Denoth-Lippuner A, Kalcic F, Nievergelt AS, Peters Al-Bayati M, Sidiropoulos ND, Beier V, Mann M, Jessberger S, Jinek M, Schulman BA, Bode JW, Corn JE. Nature. 2025 Feb;638(8050):519-527. doi: 10.1038/s41586-024-08475-w. PubMed 39880951.
Backbone
  Vector backbone: pHR
  Vector type: Mammalian Expression, Lentiviral
Growth in bacteria
  Bacterial resistance: Ampicillin, 100 μg/mL
  Growth temperature: 37°C
  Growth strain: NEB Stable
  Copy number: High Copy
Gene/Insert
  Gene/Insert name: FBXO31
  Species: H. sapiens (human)
  Mutation: ∆F-box, T343V
  Entrez Gene: FBXO31 (a.k.a. FBX14, FBXO14, Fbx31, MRT45, pp2386)
  Promoter: EF-1a
  Tag / fusion protein: HA (N terminal on insert)
  Cloning method: Unknown
Terms and licenses: Academic/Nonprofit Terms; Industry Terms: Not Available to Industry
How to cite: pJC2733 - pHR-EF1A-HA-FBXO31(∆F-box, T343V)-IRES-GFP was a gift from Jacob Corn (Addgene plasmid # 250265 ; http://n2t.net/addgene:250265 ; RRID:Addgene_250265)
