[The description below was written by a language model from this plasmid's Addgene catalogue record and pLannotate feature annotations shown in this document.]
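Description:
pJC2733 - pHR-EF1A-HA-FBXO31(∆F-box, T343V)-IRES-GFP is a lentiviral transfer plasmid built on the pHR backbone for expressing an epitope-tagged mutant of human FBXO31 in mammalian cells. It is about 12.8 kb and is propagated in E. coli through a high-copy ColE1/pUC-type origin with ampicillin selection (AmpR under its own bla promoter). The backbone also carries remnants of older vector lineages, including an SV40 promoter followed by gpt fragments and SV40 small t/large T and poly(A) sequences, plus fragments of TcR, rop and bom; these are annotated only as fragments and the record assigns them no function here.

The viral cassette is bounded by a truncated HIV-1 5' LTR and a self-inactivating ΔU3 3' LTR. It contains the Ψ packaging signal with a partial gag sequence, the RRE for Rev-dependent nuclear export, and the cPPT/CTS element. Inside it, the constitutive EF-1α promoter drives a bicistronic transcript. The first cistron is FBXO31 with an N-terminal HA tag, flanked by Gateway attB1 and attB2 sites. An EMCV IRES then allows translation of EGFP, so transduced or transfected cells can be identified by fluorescence. A WPRE downstream enhances transcript expression.

FBXO31 is the substrate-recognition subunit of an SCF ubiquitin ligase. According to the record, this variant lacks the F-box and carries a T343V substitution. F-box deletion generally uncouples such proteins from the SKP1–cullin core, though the record does not explain the effect of either change. The stated purpose is cDNA expression of affinity-tagged FBXO31, which suits HA-based detection or pull-down.
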