Features (pLannotate 1.2.2; 42 found; start..end, strand, type, name):
      1..589     +  rep_origin     ori: high-copy-number ColE1/pMB1/pBR322/pUC origin of replication
    772..828     +  CDS            lacI (fragment): lac repressor; lacI; The lac repressor binds to the lac operator to inhibit transcription in E. coli. This inhibition can be relieved by adding lactose or isopropyl-β-D-thiogalactopyranoside (IPTG).
    835..1164    +  promoter       SV40 promoter: SV40 enhancer and early promoter
   1364..1483    +  CDS            gpt (fragment): XGPT_ECOLI - Also known as gpp, gxu. Experimental evidence at protein level: Swiss-Prot protein existence level 1. Purine salvage pathway enzyme that catalyzes the transfer of the ribosyl-5-phosphate group from 5-phospho-alpha-D-ribose 1- diphosphate (PRPP) to the N9 position of the 6-oxopurines guanine and xanthine to form the corresponding ribonucleotides GMP (guanosine 5'- monophosphate) and XMP (xanthosine 5'-monophosphate), with the release of PPi. To a lesser extent, also acts on hypoxanthine (PubMed:9100006, PubMed:3886014). Does not ribophosphorylate adenine (PubMed:3886014). From Esch
   1483..1818    +  CDS            gpt (fragment): XGPT_ECOLI - Also known as gpp, gxu. Experimental evidence at protein level: Swiss-Prot protein existence level 1. Purine salvage pathway enzyme that catalyzes the transfer of the ribosyl-5-phosphate group from 5-phospho-alpha-D-ribose 1- diphosphate (PRPP) to the N9 position of the 6-oxopurines guanine and xanthine to form the corresponding ribonucleotides GMP (guanosine 5'- monophosphate) and XMP (xanthosine 5'-monophosphate), with the release of PPi. To a lesser extent, also acts on hypoxanthine (PubMed:9100006, PubMed:3886014). Does not ribophosphorylate adenine (PubMed:3886014). From Esch
   1913..2218    +  CDS            frsA (fragment): FRSA_ECOLI - Also known as yafA. Experimental evidence at protein level: Swiss-Prot protein existence level 1. Catalyzes the hydrolysis of esters (PubMed:15808744). Displays esterase activity toward pNP-butyrate (PubMed:15808744). May stimulate mixed-acid fermentation by acting as a fermentation/respiration switch that down-regulates respiration and up- regulates fermentation rates (PubMed:15169777). From Escherichia coli (strain K12).
   2222..2296    +  CDS            small t antigen (fragment): SV40 (simian virus 40) small t antigen
   2298..2363    +  intron         small t intron: SV40 (simian virus 40) small t antigen intron
   2493..2513    +  CDS            SV40 NLS: nuclear localization signal of SV40 (simian virus 40) large T antigen
   2832..2915    +  CDS            large T antigen (fragment): large T antigen from SV40 (simian virus 40)
   2938..3072    +  polyA_signal   SV40 poly(A) signal: SV40 polyadenylation signal
   3239..3568    +  CDS            nef (fragment): NEF_HV1BR - Experimental evidence at protein level: Swiss-Prot protein existence level 1. Extracellular Nef protein targets CD4(+) T-lymphocytes for apoptosis by interacting with CXCR4 surface receptors (PubMed:14990729). From Human immunodeficiency virus type 1 group M subtype B (isolate BRU/LAI) (HIV-1).
   3616..3873    +  LTR            5' LTR (truncated): truncated 5' long terminal repeat (LTR) from HIV-1
   3920..4045    +  misc_feature   HIV-1 Ψ: packaging signal of human immunodeficiency virus type 1
   4029..4367    +  CDS            HIV-1 gag (fragment): gag protein from human immunodeficiency virus 1; gag
   4542..4775    +  misc_feature   RRE: The Rev response element (RRE) of HIV-1 allows for Rev-dependent mRNA export from the nucleus to the cytoplasm.
   5152..5252    +  CDS            Rev (fragment): human immunodeficiency virus 1 (HIV-1) Rev protein; rev; enhances nuclear export of unspliced and incompletely spliced viral mRNAs
   5271..5387    +  misc_feature   cPPT/CTS: central polypurine tract and central termination sequence of HIV-1
   5421..5445    +  protein_bind   attB1: mutant version of attB; recombination site for the Gateway® BP reaction BP Clonase™
   5460..5478    +  enhancer       CMV enhancer (fragment): human cytomegalovirus immediate early enhancer
   5503..5569    +  CDS            small t antigen (fragment): SV40 (simian virus 40) small t antigen
   5576..6754    +  promoter       EF-1α promoter: strong constitutive promoter for human elongation factor EF-1α
   6771..6789    +  promoter       T7 promoter: promoter for bacteriophage T7 RNA polymerase
   6837..6863    +  CDS            3xHA (fragment): three tandem HA epitope tags
   6894..8384    +  CDS            FBXO31 (fragment): FBX31_HUMAN - Also known as FBX14, FBX31. Experimental evidence at protein level: Swiss-Prot protein existence level 1. Component of some SCF (SKP1-cullin-F-box) protein ligase complex that plays a central role in G1 arrest following DNA damage. Specifically recognizes phosphorylated cyclin-D1 (CCND1), promoting its ubiquitination and degradation by the proteasome, resulting in G1 arrest. May act as a tumor suppressor. From Homo sapiens (Human).
   8393..8417    -  protein_bind   attB2: mutant version of attB; recombination site for the Gateway® BP reaction BP Clonase™
   8462..8486    -  protein_bind   attB2: mutant version of attB; recombination site for the Gateway® BP reaction BP Clonase™
   8489..8520    -  misc_feature   MCS (fragment): pBluescript multiple cloning site
   8622..9084    +  misc_feature   IRES: internal ribosome entry site (IRES) of the encephalomyocarditis virus (EMCV)
   9098..9817    +  CDS            EGFP: the original enhanced GFP (Yang et al., 1996) mammalian codon-optimized
   9817..9836    +  misc_feature   MCS (fragment): pUC18/19 multiple cloning site
   9837..9855    +  misc_feature   MCS (fragment): pBluescript multiple cloning site
   9855..10443   +  misc_feature   WPRE: woodchuck hepatitis virus posttranscriptional regulatory element
  10444..10466   +  misc_feature   MCS (fragment): pBluescript multiple cloning site
  10483..10551   +  CDS            nef (fragment): NEF_HV1Z2 - Experimental evidence at protein level: Swiss-Prot protein existence level 1. Extracellular Nef protein targets CD4(+) T-lymphocytes for apoptosis by interacting with CXCR4 surface receptors. From Human immunodeficiency virus type 1 group M subtype D (isolate Z2/CDC-Z34) (HIV-1).
  10553..10786   +  LTR            3' LTR (ΔU3): self-inactivating 3' long terminal repeat (LTR) from HIV-1
  10811..10829   -  promoter       SP6 promoter: promoter for bacteriophage SP6 RNA polymerase
  11057..11336   +  CDS            TcR (fragment): tetracycline efflux protein; tet; confers resistance to tetracycline
  11337..11385   -  misc_feature   bom (fragment): basis of mobility region from pBR322
  11487..11522   -  CDS            rop (fragment): Rop protein, which maintains plasmids at low copy number; rop
  11617..11721   +  promoter       AmpR promoter: bla
  11722..12582   +  CDS            AmpR: β-lactamase; bla; confers resistance to ampicillin, carbenicillin, and related antibiotics
>Addgene plasmid #250265 | pJC2733 - pHR-EF1A-HA-FBXO31(∆F-box, T343V)-IRES-GFP | addgene full sequence | sequence record 497456 | Addgene NGS Result
TTGAGATCCTTTTTTTCTGCGCGTAATCTGCTGCTTGCAAACAAAAAAACCACCGCTACCAGCGGTGGTT
TGTTTGCCGGATCAAGAGCTACCAACTCTTTTTCCGAAGGTAACTGGCTTCAGCAGAGCGCAGATACCAA
ATACTGTTCTTCTAGTGTAGCCGTAGTTAGGCCACCACTTCAAGAACTCTGTAGCACCGCCTACATACCT
CGCTCTGCTAATCCTGTTACCAGTGGCTGCTGCCAGTGGCGATAAGTCGTGTCTTACCGGGTTGGACTCA
AGACGATAGTTACCGGATAAGGCGCAGCGGTCGGGCTGAACGGGGGGTTCGTGCACACAGCCCAGCTTGG
AGCGAACGACCTACACCGAACTGAGATACCTACAGCGTGAGCTATGAGAAAGCGCCACGCTTCCCGAAGG
GAGAAAGGCGGACAGGTATCCGGTAAGCGGCAGGGTCGGAACAGGAGAGCGCACGAGGGAGCTTCCAGGG
GGAAACGCCTGGTATCTTTATAGTCCTGTCGGGTTTCGCCACCTCTGACTTGAGCGTCGATTTTTGTGAT
GCTCGTCAGGGGGGCGGAGCCTATGGAAAAACGCCAGCAACGCGGCCTTTTTACGGTTCCTGGCCTTTTG
CTGGCCTTTTGCTCACATGTTCTTTCCTGCGTTATCCCCTGATTCTGTGGATAACCGTATTACCGCCTTT
GAGTGAGCTGATACCGCTCGCCGCAGCCGAACGACCGAGCGCAGCGAGTCAGTGAGCGAGGAAGCGGAAG
AGCGCCCAATACGCAAACCGCCTCTCCCCGCGCGTTGGCCGATTCATTAATGCAGCTGTGGAATGTGTGT
CAGTTAGGGTGTGGAAAGTCCCCAGGCTCCCCAGCAGGCAGAAGTATGCAAAGCATGCATCTCAATTAGT
CAGCAACCAGGTGTGGAAAGTCCCCAGGCTCCCCAGCAGGCAGAAGTATGCAAAGCATGCATCTCAATTA
GTCAGCAACCATAGTCCCGCCCCTAACTCCGCCCATCCCGCCCCTAACTCCGCCCAGTTCCGCCCATTCT
CCGCCCCATGGCTGACTAATTTTTTTTATTTATGCAGAGGCCGAGGCCGCCTCGGCCTCTGAGCTATTCC
AGAAGTAGTGAGGAGGCTTTTTTGGAGGCCTAGGCTTTTGCAAAAAGCTTGGACACAAGACAGGCTTGCG
AGATATGTTTGAGAATACCACTTTATCCCGCGTCAGGGAGAGGCAGTGCGTAAAAAGACGCGGACTCATG
TGAAATACTGGTTTTTAGTGCGCCAGATCTCTATAATCTCGCGCAACCTATTTTCCCCTCGAACACTTTT
TAAGCCGTAGATAAACAGGCTGGGACACTTCACATGAGCGAAAAATACATCGTCACCTGGGACATGTTGC
AGATCCATGCACGTAAACTCGCAAGCCGACTGATGCCTTCTGAACAATGGAAAGGCATTATTGCCGTAAG
CCGTGGCGGTCTGTACCGGGTGCGTTACTGGCGCGTGAACTGGGTATTCGTCATGTCGATACCGTTTGTA
TTTCCAGCTACGATCACGACAACCAGCGCGAGCTTAAAGTGCTGAAACGCGCAGAAGGCGATGGCGAAGG
CTTCATCGTTATTGATGACCTGGTGGATACCGGTGGTACTGCGGTTGCGATTCGTGAAATGTATCCAAAA
GCGCACTTTGTCACCATCTTCGCAAAACCGGCTGGTCGTCCGCTGGTTGATGACTATGTTGTTGATATCC
CGCAAGATACCTGGATTGAACAGCCGTGGGATATGGGCGTCGTATTCGTCCCGCCAATCTCCGGTCGCTA
ATCTTTTCAACGCCTGGCACTGCCGGGCGTTGTTCTTTTTAACTTCAGGCGGGTTACAATAGTTTCCAGT
AAGTATTCTGGAGGCTGCATCCATGACACAGGCAAACCTGAGCGAAACCCTGTTCAAACCCCGCTTTAAA
CATCCTGAAACCTCGACGCTAGTCCGCCGCTTTAATCACGGCGCACAACCGCCTGTGCAGTCGGCCCTTG
ATGGTAAAACCATCCCTCACTGGTATCGCATGATTAACCGTCTGATGTGGATCTGGCGCGGCATTGACCC
ACGCGAAATCCTCGACGTCCAGGCACGTATTGTGATGAGCGATGCCGAACGTACCGACGATGATTTATAC
GATACGGTGATTGGCTACCGTGGCGGCAACTGGATTTATGAGTGGGCCCCGGATCTTTGTGAAGGAACCT
TACTTCTGTGGTGTGACATAATTGGACAAACTACCTACAGAGATTTAAAGCTCTAAGGTAAATATAAAAT
TTTTAAGTGTATAATGTGTTAAACTACTGATTCTAATTGTTTGTGTATTTTAGATTCCAACCTATGGAAC
TGATGAATGGGAGCAGTGGTGGAATGCCTTTAATGAGGAAAACCTGTTTTGCTCAGAAGAAATGCCATCT
AGTGATGATGAGGCTACTGCTGACTCTCAACATTCTACTCCTCCAAAAAAGAAGAGAAAGGTAGAAGACC
CCAAGGACTTTCCTTCAGAATTGCTAAGTTTTTTGAGTCATGCTGTGTTTAGTAATAGAACTCTTGCTTG
CTTTGCTATTTACACCACAAAGGAAAAAGCTGCACTGCTATACAAGAAAATTATGGAAAAATATTCTGTA
ACCTTTATAAGTAGGCATAACAGTTATAATCATAACATACTGTTTTTTCTTACTCCACACAGGCATAGAG
TGTCTGCTATTAATAACTATGCTCAAAAATTGTGTACCTTTAGCTTTTTAATTTGTAAAGGGGTTAATAA
GGAATATTTGATGTATAGTGCCTTGACTAGAGATCATAATCAGCCATACCACATTTGTAGAGGTTTTACT
TGCTTTAAAAAACCTCCCACACCTCCCCCTGAACCTGAAACATAAAATGAATGCAATTGTTGTTGTTAAC
TTGTTTATTGCAGCTTATAATGGTTACAAATAAAGCAATAGCATCACAAATTTCACAAATAAAGCATTTT
TTTCACTGCATTCTAGTTGTGGTTTGTCCAAACTCATCAATGTATCTTATCATGTCTGGATCAACTGGAT
AACTCAAGCTAACCAAAATCATCCCAAACTTCCCACCCCATACCCTATTACCACTGCCAATTACCTGTGG
TTTCATTTACTCTAAACCTGTGATTCCTCTGAATTATTTTCATTTTAAAGAAATTGTATTTGTTAAATAT
GTACTACAAACTTAGTAGTTGGAAGGGCTAATTCACTCCCAAAGAAGACAAGATATCCTTGATCTGTGGA
TCTACCACACACAAGGCTACTTCCCTGATTAGCAGAACTACACACCAGGGCCAGGGGTCAGATATCCACT
GACCTTTGGATGGTGCTACAAGCTAGTACCAGTTGAGCCAGATAAGGTAGAAGAGGCCAATAAAGGAGAG
AACACCAGCTTGTTACACCCTGTGAGCCTGCATGGGATGGATGACCCGGAGAGAGAAGTGTTAGAGTGGA
GGTTTGACAGCCGCCTAGCATTTCATCACGTGGCCCGAGAGCTGCATCCGGAGTACTTCAAGAACTGCTG
ATATCGAGCTTGCTACAAGGGACTTTCCGCTGGGGACTTTCCAGGGAGGCGTGGCCTGGGCGGGACTGGG
GAGTGGCGAGCCCTCAGATCCTGCATATAAGCAGCTGCTTTTTGCCTGTACTGGGTCTCTCTGGTTAGAC
CAGATCTGAGCCTGGGAGCTCTCTGGCTAACTAGGGAACCCACTGCTTAAGCCTCAATAAAGCTTGCCTT
GAGTGCTTCAAGTAGTGTGTGCCCGTCTGTTGTGTGACTCTGGTAACTAGAGATCCCTCAGACCCTTTTA
GTCAGTGTGGAAAATCTCTAGCAGTGGCGCCCGAACAGGGACTTGAAAGCGAAAGGGAAACCAGAGGAGC
TCTCTCGACGCAGGACTCGGCTTGCTGAAGCGCGCACGGCAAGAGGCGAGGGGCGGCGACTGGTGAGTAC
GCCAAAAATTTTGACTAGCGGAGGCTAGAAGGAGAGAGATGGGTGCGAGAGCGTCAGTATTAAGCGGGGG
AGAATTAGATCGCGATGGGAAAAAATTCGGTTAAGGCCAGGGGGAAAGAAAAAATATAAATTAAAACATA
TAGTATGGGCAAGCAGGGAGCTAGAACGATTCGCAGTTAATCCTGGCCTGTTAGAAACATCAGAAGGCTG
TAGACAAATACTGGGACAGCTACAACCATCCCTTCAGACAGGATCAGAAGAACTTAGATCATTATATAAT
ACAGTAGCAACCCTCTATTGTGTGCATCAAAGGATAGAGATAAAAGACACCAAGGAAGCTTTAGACAAGA
TAGAGGAAGAGCAAAACAAAAGTAAGACCACCGCACAGCAAGCGGCCGGCCGCTGATCTTCAGACCTGGA
GGAGGAGATATGAGGGACAATTGGAGAAGTGAATTATATAAATATAAAGTAGTAAAAATTGAACCATTAG
GAGTAGCACCCACCAAGGCAAAGAGAAGAGTGGTGCAGAGAGAAAAAAGAGCAGTGGGAATAGGAGCTTT
GTTCCTTGGGTTCTTGGGAGCAGCAGGAAGCACTATGGGCGCAGCGTCAATGACGCTGACGGTACAGGCC
AGACAATTATTGTCTGGTATAGTGCAGCAGCAGAACAATTTGCTGAGGGCTATTGAGGCGCAACAGCATC
TGTTGCAACTCACAGTCTGGGGCATCAAGCAGCTCCAGGCAAGAATCCTGGCTGTGGAAAGATACCTAAA
GGATCAACAGCTCCTGGGGATTTGGGGTTGCTCTGGAAAACTCATTTGCACCACTGCTGTGCCTTGGAAT
GCTAGTTGGAGTAATAAATCTCTGGAACAGATTTGGAATCACACGACCTGGATGGAGTGGGACAGAGAAA
TTAACAATTACACAAGCTTAATACACTCCTTAATTGAAGAATCGCAAAACCAGCAAGAAAAGAATGAACA
AGAATTATTGGAATTAGATAAATGGGCAAGTTTGTGGAATTGGTTTAACATAACAAATTGGCTGTGGTAT
ATAAAATTATTCATAATGATAGTAGGAGGCTTGGTAGGTTTAAGAATAGTTTTTGCTGTACTTTCTATAG
TGAATAGAGTTAGGCAGGGATATTCACCATTATCGTTTCAGACCCACCTCCCAACCCCGAGGGGACCCGA
CAGGCCCGAAGGAATAGAAGAAGAAGGTGGAGAGAGAGACAGAGACAGATCCATTCGATTAGTGAACGGA
TCTCGACGGTATCGGTTAACTTTTAAAAGAAAAGGGGGGATTGGGGGGTACAGTGCAGGGGAAAGAATAG
TAGACATAATAGCAACAGACATACAAACTAAAGAATTACAAAAACAAATTACAAAATTCAAAATTTTATC
GTCCAGTGTGGTGGAATTCTGCAGATATCAACAAGTTTGTACAAAAAAGCAGGCTCCACCATGGGAACCG
ACATTGATTATTGACTAGGCTTTTGCAAAAAGCTTTGCAAAGATGGATAAAGTTTTAAACAGAGAGGAAT
CTTTGCAGCTAATGGACCTTCTAGGTCTTGAAAGGAGTGGGAATTGGCTCCGGTGCCCGTCAGTGGGCAG
AGCGCACATCGCCCACAGTCCCCGAGAAGTTGGGGGGAGGGGTCGGCAATTGAACCGGTGCCTAGAGAAG
GTGGCGCGGGGTAAACTGGGAAAGTGATGTCGTGTACTGGCTCCGCCTTTTTCCCGAGGGTGGGGGAGAA
CCGTATATAAGTGCAGTAGTCGCCGTGAACGTTCTTTTTCGCAACGGGTTTGCCGCCAGAACACAGGTAA
GTGCCGTGTGTGGTTCCCGCGGGCCTGGCCTCTTTACGGGTTATGGCCCTTGCGTGCCTTGAATTACTTC
CACCTGGCTGCAGTACGTGATTCTTGATCCCGAGCTTCGGGTTGGAAGTGGGTGGGAGAGTTCGAGGCCT
TGCGCTTAAGGAGCCCCTTCGCCTCGTGCTTGAGTTGAGGCCTGGCCTGGGCGCTGGGGCCGCCGCGTGC
GAATCTGGTGGCACCTTCGCGCCTGTCTCGCTGCTTTCGATAAGTCTCTAGCCATTTAAAATTTTTGATG
ACCTGCTGCGACGCTTTTTTTCTGGCAAGATAGTCTTGTAAATGCGGGCCAAGATCTGCACACTGGTATT
TCGGTTTTTGGGGCCGCGGGCGGCGACGGGGCCCGTGCGTCCCAGCGCACATGTTCGGCGAGGCGGGGCC
TGCGAGCGCGGCCACCGAGAATCGGACGGGGGTAGTCTCAAGCTGGCCGGCCTGCTCTGGTGCCTGGCCT
CGCGCCGCCGTGTATCGCCCCGCCCTGGGCGGCAAGGCTGGCCCGGTCGGCACCAGTTGCGTGAGCGGAA
AGATGGCCGCTTCCCGGCCCTGCTGCAGGGAGCTCAAAATGGAGGACGCGGCGCTCGGGAGAGCGGGCGG
GTGAGTCACCCACACAAAGGAAAAGGGCCTTTCCGTCCTCAGCCGTCGCTTCATGTGACTCCACGGAGTA
CCGGGCGCCGTCCAGGCACCTCGATTAGTTCTCGAGCTTTTGGAGTACGTCGTCTTTAGGTTGGGGGGAG
GGGTTTTATGCGATGGAGTTTCCCCACACTGAGTGGGTGGAGACTGAAGTTAGGCCAGCTTGGCACTTGA
TGTAATTCTCCTTGGAATTTGCCCTTTTTGAGTTTGGATCTTGGTTCATTCTCAAGCCTCAGACAGTGGT
TCAAAGTTTTTTTCTTCCATTTCAGGTGTCGTGAGGAATTAGCTTGGTACTAATACGACTCACTATAGGG
AGACCCAAGCTGGCTAGGTAAGCTTGGTACCGAGCTCGGATCCATGTACCCATACGATGTTCCAGATTAC
GCTGGTGGATCTGGAGGTTCTGGTGGAAGCGCTATGGCGGTGTGTGCTCGCCTTTGCGGCGTGGGCCCGT
CGCGCGGATGTCGGCGCCGCCAGCAGCGCCGGGGCCCGGCCGAGACGGCGGCGGCCGACAGCGAGCCGGA
CACAGACCCCGAGGAGGAGCGCATCGAGGCTAGCGCCGGGGTCGGGGGCGGCTTGTGCGCGGGCCCCTCG
CCGCCGCCCCCGCGCTGCTCGCTGCTGGAGCTGCCGGAGTATGGTGTTTGCGAAAACTTGCGGAAGCTGG
AGATCACAGGCGTGTCTTGTCGGGACGTCTATGCGAAGCTGCTTCACCGATATAGACACATTTTGGGATT
GTGGCAGCCAGATATCGGGCCATACGGAGGACTGCTGAACGTGGTGGTGGACGGCCTGTTCATCATCGGG
TGGATGTACCTGCCTCCCCATGACCCCCACGTCGATGACCCTATGAGATTCAAGCCTCTGTTCAGGATCC
ACCTGATGGAGAGGAAGGCTGCCACAGTGGAGTGCATGTACGGCCACAAAGGGCCCCACCACGGCCACAT
CCAGATTGTGAAGAAGGATGAGTTCTCCACCAAGTGCAACCAGACGGACCACCACAGGATGTCCGGCGGG
AGGCAGGAGGAGTTTCGGACGTGGCTGAGGGAGGAATGGGGGCGCACGCTGGAGGACATCTTCCACGAGC
ACATGCAGGAGCTCATCCTGATGAAGTTCATCTACACCAGTCAGTACGACAACTGCCTGACCTACCGCCG
CATCTACCTGCCGCCCAGCCGCCCCGACGACCTCATCAAGCCTGGCCTCTTCAAAGGTACCTATGGCAGC
CACGGCCTGGAGATTGTGATGCTCAGCTTCCACGGCCGGCGTGCCAGGGGCACCAAGATCACGGGCGACC
CCAACATCCCCGCTGGGCAGCAGGTGGTGGAGATCGACCTGAGGCATCGGATCCAGCTGCCCGACCTCGA
GAACCAGCGCAACTTCAATGAGCTCTCCCGCATCGTCCTGGAGGTGCGCGAGAGGGTGCGCCAGGAGCAG
CAGGAAGGCGGGCACGAGGCGGGCGAGGGTCGTGGCCGGCAGGGCCCCCGGGAGTCCCAGCCAAGCCCTG
CCCAGCCCAGGGCAGAGGCGCCCAGCAAGGGCCCAGATGGGACACCTGGTGAGGATGGTGGCGAGCCTGG
GGATGCCGTAGCTGCGGCCGAGCAGCCTGCCCAGTGTGGGCAGGGGCAGCCGTTCGTGCTGCCCGTGGGC
GTGAGCTCCAGGAATGAGGACTACCCCCGAACCTGCAGGATGTGTTTTTATGGCACAGGCCTCATCGCGG
GCCACGGCTTCACCAGCCCTGAACGCACCCCCGGGGTCTTCATCCTCTTCGATGAGGACCGCTTCGGGTT
CGTCTGGCTGGAGCTGAAATCCTTCAGCCTGTACAGCCGGGTCCAGGCCACCTTCCGGAACGCAGATGCG
CCGTCCCCACAGGCCTTCGATGAGATGCTCAAGAACATTCAGTCCCTCACCTCCTGATCTAGACCCAGCT
TTCTTGTACAAAGTGGTTGATATCCAGCACAGTGGCGGCCGCCCCGGGTTAATTAATCTAGACCCAGCTT
TCTTGTACAAAGTGGTGACGACGGTATCGATAAGCTTGATATCGAATTCCGCCCCCCCCCCTAACGTTAC
TGGCCGAAGCCGCTTGGAATAAGGCCGGTGTGCGTTTGTCTATATGTTATTTTCCACCATATTGCCGTCT
TTTGGCAATGTGAGGGCCCGGAAACCTGGCCCTGTCTTCTTGACGAGCATTCCTAGGGGTCTTTCCCCTC
TCGCCAAAGGAATGCAAGGTCTGTTGAATGTCGTGAAGGAAGCAGTTCCTCTGGAAGCTTCTTGAAGACA
AACAACGTCTGTAGCGACCCTTTGCAGGCAGCGGAACCCCCCACCTGGCGACAGGTGCCTCTGCGGCCAA
AAGCCACGTGTATAAGATACACCTGCAAAGGCGGCACAACCCCAGTGCCACGTTGTGAGTTGGATAGTTG
TGGAAAGAGTCAAATGGCTCTCCTCAAGCGTATTCAACAAGGGGCTGAAGGATGCCCAGAAGGTACCCCA
TTGTATGGGATCTGATCTGGGGCCTCGGTGCACATGCTTTACATGTGTTTAGTCGAGGTTAAAAAAACGT
CTAGGCCCCCCGAACCACGGGGACGTGGTTTTCCTTTGAAAAACACGATGATAATATGGCCACAACCATG
GTGAGCAAGGGCGAGGAGCTGTTCACCGGGGTGGTGCCCATCCTGGTCGAGCTGGACGGCGACGTAAACG
GCCACAAGTTCAGCGTGTCTGGCGAGGGCGAGGGCGATGCCACCTACGGCAAGCTGACCCTGAAGTTCAT
CTGCACCACCGGCAAGCTGCCCGTGCCCTGGCCCACCCTCGTGACCACCCTGACCTACGGCGTGCAGTGC
TTCAGCCGCTACCCCGACCACATGAAGCAGCACGACTTCTTCAAGTCCGCCATGCCCGAAGGCTACGTCC
AGGAGCGCACCATCTTCTTCAAGGACGACGGCAACTACAAGACCCGCGCCGAGGTGAAGTTCGAGGGCGA
CACCCTGGTGAACCGCATCGAGCTGAAGGGCATCGACTTCAAGGAGGACGGCAACATCCTGGGGCACAAG
CTGGAGTACAACTACAACAGCCACAACGTCTATATCATGGCCGACAAGCAGAAGAACGGCATCAAGGCGA
ACTTCAAGATCCGCCACAACATCGAGGACGGCAGCGTGCAGCTCGCCGACCACTACCAGCAGAACACCCC
CATCGGCGACGGCCCCGTGCTGCTGCCCGACAACCACTACCTGAGCACCCAGTCCGCCCTGAGCAAAGAC
CCCAACGAGAAGCGCGATCACATGGTCCTGCTGGAGTTCGTGACCGCCGCCGGGATCACTCTCGGCATGG
ACGAGCTGTACAAGTAACCTGCAGGCATGCAAGCTTGATATCAAGCTTATCGATAATCAACCTCTGGATT
ACAAAATTTGTGAAAGATTGACTGGTATTCTTAACTATGTTGCTCCTTTTACGCTATGTGGATACGCTGC
TTTAATGCCTTTGTATCATGCTATTGCTTCCCGTATGGCTTTCATTTTCTCCTCCTTGTATAAATCCTGG
TTGCTGTCTCTTTATGAGGAGTTGTGGCCCGTTGTCAGGCAACGTGGCGTGGTGTGCACTGTGTTTGCTG
ACGCAACCCCCACTGGTTGGGGCATTGCCACCACCTGTCAGCTCCTTTCCGGGACTTTCGCTTTCCCCCT
CCCTATTGCCACGGCGGAACTCATCGCCGCCTGCCTTGCCCGCTGCTGGACAGGGGCTCGGCTGTTGGGC
ACTGACAATTCCGTGGTGTTGTCGGGGAAATCATCGTCCTTTCCTTGGCTGCTCGCCTGTGTTGCCACCT
GGATTCTGCGCGGGACGTCCTTCTGCTACGTCCCTTCGGCCCTCAATCCAGCGGACCTTCCTTCCCGCGG
CCTGCTGCCGGCTCTGCGGCCTCTTCCGCGTCTTCGCCTTCGCCCTCAGACGAGTCGGATCTCCCTTTGG
GCCGCCTCCCCGCATCGATACCGTCGACCTCGAGGGAATTAATTCGAGCTCGGTACCTTTAAGACCAATG
ACTTACAAGGCAGCTGTAGATCTTAGCCACTTTTTAAAAGAAAAGGGGGGACTGGAAGGGCTAATTCACT
CCCAACGAAGACAAGATCTGCTTTTTGCTTGTACTGGGTCTCTCTGGTTAGACCAGATCTGAGCCTGGGA
GCTCTCTGGCTAACTAGGGAACCCACTGCTTAAGCCTCAATAAAGCTTGCCTTGAGTGCTTCAAGTAGTG
TGTGCCCGTCTGTTGTGTGACTCTGGTAACTAGAGATCCCTCAGACCCTTTTAGTCAGTGTGGAAAATCT
CTAGCAGCATCTAGAATTAATTCCGTGTATTCTATAGTGTCACCTAAATCGTATGTGTATGATACATAAG
GTTATGTATTAATTGTAGCCGCGTTCTAACGACAATATGTACAAGCCTAATTGTGTAGCATCTGGCTTAC
TGAAGCAGACCCTATCATCTCTCTCGTAAACTGCCGTCAGAGTCGGTTTGGTTGGACGAACCTTCTGAGT
TTCTGGTAACGCCGTCCCGCACCCGGAAATGGTCAGCGAACCAATCAGCAGGGTCATCGCTAGCCAGATC
CTCTACGCCGGACGCATCGTGGCCGGCATCACCGGCGCCACAGGTGCGGTTGCTGGCGCCTATATCGCCG
ACATCACCGATGGGGAAGATCGGGCTCGCCACTTCGGGCTCATGAGCGCTTGTTTCGGCGTGGGTATGGT
GGCAGGCCCCGTGGCCGGGGGACTGTTGGGCGCCATCTCCTTGCATGCACCATTCCTTGCGGCGGCGGTG
CTCAACGGCCTCAACCTACTACTGGGCTGCTTCCTAATGCAGGAGTCGCATAAGGGAGAGCGTCGAATGG
TGCACTCTCAGTACAATCTGCTCTGATGCCGCATAGTTAAGCCAGCCCCGACACCCGCCAACACCCGCTG
ACGCGCCCTGACGGGCTTGTCTGCTCCCGGCATCCGCTTACAGACAAGCTGTGACCGTCTCCGGGAGCTG
CATGTGTCAGAGGTTTTCACCGTCATCACCGAAACGCGCGAGACGAAAGGGCCTCGTGATACGCCTATTT
TTATAGGTTAATGTCATGATAATAATGGTTTCTTAGACGTCAGGTGGCACTTTTCGGGGAAATGTGCGCG
GAACCCCTATTTGTTTATTTTTCTAAATACATTCAAATATGTATCCGCTCATGAGACAATAACCCTGATA
AATGCTTCAATAATATTGAAAAAGGAAGAGTATGAGTATTCAACATTTCCGTGTCGCCCTTATTCCCTTT
TTTGCGGCATTTTGCCTTCCTGTTTTTGCTCACCCAGAAACGCTGGTGAAAGTAAAAGATGCTGAAGATC
AGTTGGGTGCACGAGTGGGTTACATCGAACTGGATCTCAACAGCGGTAAGATCCTTGAGAGTTTTCGCCC
CGAAGAACGTTTTCCAATGATGAGCACTTTTAAAGTTCTGCTATGTGGCGCGGTATTATCCCGTATTGAC
GCCGGGCAAGAGCAACTCGGTCGCCGCATACACTATTCTCAGAATGACTTGGTTGAGTACTCACCAGTCA
CAGAAAAGCATCTTACGGATGGCATGACAGTAAGAGAATTATGCAGTGCTGCCATAACCATGAGTGATAA
CACTGCGGCCAACTTACTTCTGACAACGATCGGAGGACCGAAGGAGCTAACCGCTTTTTTGCACAACATG
GGGGATCATGTAACTCGCCTTGATCGTTGGGAACCGGAGCTGAATGAAGCCATACCAAACGACGAGCGTG
ACACCACGATGCCTGTAGCAATGGCAACAACGTTGCGCAAACTATTAACTGGCGAACTACTTACTCTAGC
TTCCCGGCAACAATTAATAGACTGGATGGAGGCGGATAAAGTTGCAGGACCACTTCTGCGCTCGGCCCTT
CCGGCTGGCTGGTTTATTGCTGATAAATCTGGAGCCGGTGAGCGTGGGTCTCGCGGTATCATTGCAGCAC
TGGGGCCAGATGGTAAGCCCTCCCGTATCGTAGTTATCTACACGACGGGGAGTCAGGCAACTATGGATGA
ACGAAATAGACAGATCGCTGAGATAGGTGCCTCACTGATTAAGCATTGGTAACTGTCAGACCAAGTTTAC
TCATATATACTTTAGATTGATTTAAAACTTCATTTTTAATTTAAAAGGATCTAGGTGAAGATCCTTTTTG
ATAATCTCATGACCAAAATCCCTTAACGTGAGTTTTCGTTCCACTGAGCGTCAGACCCCGTAGAAAAGAT
CAAAGGATCTTC
